Addgene plasmid #91380: pHH0103_ABI1-2/2
Purpose: Protein expression and purification of human SH3 domain construct ABI1-2/2
Depositing lab: Sachdev Sidhu. Depositing organization: University of Toronto. Publication: Comprehensive Analysis of the Human SH3 Domain Family Reveals a Wide Variety of Non-canonical Specificities. Teyra J, Huang H, Jain S, Guan X, Dong A, Liu Y, Tempel W, Min J, Tong Y, Kim PM, Bader GD, Sidhu SS. Structure. 2017 Oct 3;25(10):1598-1610.e3. doi: 10.1016/j.str.2017.07.017. Epub 2017 Sep 7. PubMed 28890361.
Backbone
  Vector backbone: pHH0103
  Vector type: Bacterial Expression
Growth in bacteria
  Bacterial resistance: Ampicillin, 100 μg/mL
  Growth temperature: 37°C
  Growth strain: DH5alpha
  Copy number: Low Copy
Gene/Insert
  Gene/Insert name: ABI1-2/2
  Species: H. sapiens (human)
  Insert size (bp): 221
  Entrez Gene: ABI1 (a.k.a. ABI-1, ABLBP4, E3B1, NAP1BP, SSH3BP, SSH3BP1)
  Cloning method: Restriction Enzyme; 5′ cloning site Sfi1 (unknown if destroyed); 3′ cloning site Not1 (unknown if destroyed)
Terms and licenses: Academic/Nonprofit Terms; Industry Terms: Not Available to Industry
How to cite: pHH0103_ABI1-2/2 was a gift from Sachdev Sidhu (Addgene plasmid # 91380 ; http://n2t.net/addgene:91380 ; RRID:Addgene_91380)
