[The description below was written by a language model from this plasmid's Addgene catalogue record and pLannotate feature annotations shown in this document.]
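Description:
pHH0103_ABI1-2/2 is a bacterial expression plasmid of about 6.9 kb, built on the pHH0103 backbone, for producing and purifying a single SH3 domain from human ABI1 in E. coli. It is one of a set of constructs used in a survey of the binding specificities of the human SH3 domain family. The plasmid replicates from a ColE1/pBR322-type origin with the pBR322 bom region and is selected with ampicillin through the bla gene and its own promoter. The catalogue lists it as low copy. The rop gene appears only as two fragments interrupted by an f1 phage origin, which could in principle allow single-stranded DNA production with helper phage.

The expression cassette is driven by the IPTG-inducible tac promoter with a lac operator. Repression comes from a plasmid-borne lacI gene under the stronger lacIq promoter, so tight control does not depend on the host strain. The open reading frame encodes an N-terminal 6xHis tag followed by Schistosoma japonicum glutathione S-transferase and then the ABI1 fragment, a 221 bp insert cloned between SfiI and NotI sites. This gives a doubly tagged His-GST–SH3 fusion that can be purified by either nickel or glutathione affinity. The annotation tool matched the insert to the rat Abi1 entry, which probably reflects high sequence conservation, since the catalogue gives the species as human. An fd phage terminator lies immediately downstream. Beyond it are fragments of M13 gene III, along with remnants of the tetracycline resistance gene and its promoter. These suggest that the backbone descends from a phage-display phagemid, although the record does not say so or assign them any function here.
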