Features (pLannotate 1.2.2; 21 found; start..end, strand, type, name):
     45..122     +  promoter       lacIq promoter: lacI (mutant); In the lacIq allele, a single base change in the promoter boosts expression of the lacI gene about 10-fold.
    123..1205    +  CDS            lacI: lac repressor; lacI; The lac repressor binds to the lac operator to inhibit transcription in E. coli. This inhibition can be relieved by adding lactose or isopropyl-β-D-thiogalactopyranoside (IPTG).
   1218..1239    +  protein_bind   CAP binding site: CAP binding activates transcription in the presence of cAMP. E. coli catabolite activator protein
   1258..1275    +  promoter       tet promoter (fragment): E. coli promoter for tetracycline efflux protein gene
   1448..1476    +  promoter       tac promoter: strong E. coli promoter; hybrid between the trp and lac UV5 promoters
   1484..1500    +  protein_bind   lac operator: The lac repressor binds to the lac operator to inhibit transcription in E. coli. This inhibition can be relieved by adding lactose or isopropyl-β-D-thiogalactopyranoside (IPTG). lac repressor encoded by lacI
   1585..1602    +  CDS            6xHis: 6xHis affinity tag
   1618..2271    +  CDS            GST26_SCHJA: Experimental evidence at protein level: Swiss-Prot protein existence level 1. GST isoenzymes appear to play a central role in the parasite detoxification system. Other functions are also suspected including a role in increasing the solubility of haematin in the parasite gut. From Schistosoma japonicum (Blood fluke).
   2347..2538    +  CDS            Abi1 (fragment): ABI1_RAT - Experimental evidence at protein level: Swiss-Prot protein existence level 1. May act in negative regulation of cell growth and transformation by interacting with nonreceptor tyrosine kinases ABL1 and/or ABL2. May play a role in regulation of EGF-induced Erk pathway activation. Involved in cytoskeletal reorganization and EGFR signaling. Together with EPS8 participates in transduction of signals from Ras to Rac. In vitro, a trimeric complex of ABI1, EPS8 and SOS1 exhibits Rac specific guanine nucleotide exchange factor (GEF) activity and ABI1 seems to act as an adapter in the complex
   2554..2601    +  terminator     fd terminator (sequence withheld): central terminator from bacteriophage fd (Otsuka and Kunisawa, 1982)
   2606..2818    +  CDS            M13 gene III (fragment) (sequence partly withheld): pIII; III; minor coat protein
   2833..3303    +  CDS            M13 gene III (fragment) (sequence partly withheld): pIII; III; minor coat protein
   3325..3395    +  CDS            TcR (fragment): tetracycline efflux protein; tet; confers resistance to tetracycline
   3637..4017    -  CDS            YPB1_ECOLX: Protein predicted: Swiss-Prot protein existence level 4. From Escherichia coli.
   4034..4185    +  CDS            rop (fragment): Rop protein, which maintains plasmids at low copy number; rop
   4221..4649    -  rep_origin     f1 ori (sequence partly withheld): f1 bacteriophage origin of replication; arrow indicates direction of (+) strand synthesis
   4658..4697    +  CDS            rop (fragment): Rop protein, which maintains plasmids at low copy number; rop
   4799..4939    +  misc_feature   bom: basis of mobility region from pBR322
   5125..5712    -  rep_origin     ori: high-copy-number ColE1/pMB1/pBR322/pUC origin of replication
   5886..6743    -  CDS            bla: BLAT_ECOLX - Experimental evidence at protein level: Swiss-Prot protein existence level 1. TEM-type are the most prevalent beta-lactamases in enterobacteria; they hydrolyze the beta-lactam bond in susceptible beta-lactam antibiotics, thus conferring resistance to penicillins and cephalosporins. TEM-3 and TEM-4 are capable of hydrolyzing cefotaxime and ceftazidime. TEM-5 is capable of hydrolyzing ceftazidime. TEM-6 is capable of hydrolyzing ceftazidime and aztreonam. TEM-8/CAZ-2, TEM- 16/CAZ-7 and TEM-24/CAZ-6 are markedly active against ceftazidime. IRT- 4 shows resistance to beta-lactamase in
   6744..6848    -  promoter       AmpR promoter: bla
>Addgene plasmid #91380 | pHH0103_ABI1-2/2 | addgene full sequence | sequence record 192246 | Addgene NGS Result
AAAAATAGGCGTATCACGAGGCCCTTTCGTCTTCAAGAATTCCCGACACCATCGAATGGTGCAAAACCTT
TCGCGGTATGGCATGATAGCGCCCGGAAGAGAGTCAATTCAGGGTGGTGAATGTGAAACCAGTAACGTTA
TACGATGTCGCAGAGTATGCCGGTGTCTCTTATCAGACCGTTTCCCGCGTGGTGAACCAGGCCAGCCACG
TTTCTGCGAAAACGCGGGAAAAAGTGGAAGCGGCGATGGCGGAGCTGAATTACATTCCCAACCGCGTGGC
ACAACAACTGGCGGGCAAACAGTCGTTGCTGATTGGCGTTGCCACCTCCAGTCTGGCCCTGCACGCGCCG
TCGCAAATTGTCGCGGCGATTAAATCTCGCGCCGATCAACTGGGTGCCAGCGTGGTGGTGTCGATGGTAG
AACGAAGCGGCGTCGAAGCCTGTAAAGCGGCGGTGCACAATCTTCTCGCGCAACGCGTCAGTGGGCTGAT
CATTAACTATCCGCTGGATGACCAGGATGCCATTGCTGTGGAAGCTGCCTGCACTAATGTTCCGGCGTTA
TTTCTTGATGTCTCTGACCAGACACCCATCAACAGTATTATTTTCTCCCATGAAGACGGTACGCGACTGG
GCGTGGAGCATCTGGTCGCATTGGGTCACCAGCAAATCGCGCTGTTAGCGGGCCCATTAAGTTCTGTCTC
GGCGCGTCTGCGTCTGGCTGGCTGGCATAAATATCTCACTCGCAATCAAATTCAGCCGATAGCGGAACGG
GAAGGCGACTGGAGTGCCATGTCCGGTTTTCAACAAACCATGCAAATGCTGAATGAGGGCATCGTTCCCA
CTGCGATGCTGGTTGCCAACGATCAGATGGCGCTGGGCGCAATGCGCGCCATTACCGAGTCCGGGCTGCG
CGTTGGTGCGGATATCTCGGTAGTGGGATACGACGATACCGAAGACAGCTCATGTTATATCCCGCCGTTA
ACCACCATCAAACAGGATTTTCGCCTGCTGGGGCAAACCAGCGTGGACCGCTTGCTGCAACTCTCTCAGG
GCCAGGCGGTGAAGGGCAATCAGCTGTTGCCCGTCTCACTGGTGAAAAGAAAAACCACCCTGGCGCCCAA
TACGCAAACCGCCTCTCCCCGCGCGTTGGCCGATTCATTAATGCAGCTGGCACGACAGGTTTCCCGACTG
GAAAGCGGGCAGTGAGCGCAACGCAATTAATGTAAGTTAGCTCACTCATTAGGCACAATTCTCATGTTTG
ACAGCTTATCATCGACTGCACGGTGCACCAATGCTTCTGGCGTCAGGCAGCCATCGGAAGCTGTGGTATG
GCTGTGCAGGTCGTAAATCACTGCATAATTCGTGTCGCTCAAGGCGCACTCCCGTTCTGGATAATGTTTT
TTGCGCCGACATCATAACGGTTCTGGCAAATATTCTGAAATGAGCTGTTGACAATTAATCATCGGCTCGT
ATAATGTGTGGAATTGTGAGCGGATAACAATTTCACACAGGAAACAGCCAGTCCGTTTAGGTGTTTTCAC
GAGCACTTCACCAACAAGGACCATAGATTATGAAAATCGAAGAACACCATCACCATCACCATTCCAGCGG
TAAGCTTATGTCCCCTATACTAGGTTATTGGAAAATTAAGGGCCTTGTGCAACCCACTCGACTTCTTTTG
GAATATCTTGAAGAAAAATATGAAGAGCATTTGTATGAGCGCGATGAAGGTGATAAATGGCGAAACAAAA
AGTTTGAATTGGGTTTGGAGTTTCCCAATCTTCCTTATTATATTGATGGTGATGTTAAATTAACACAGTC
TATGGCCATCATACGTTATATAGCTGACAAGCACAACATGTTGGGTGGTTGTCCAAAAGAGCGTGCAGAG
ATTTCAATGCTTGAAGGAGCGGTTTTGGATATTAGATACGGTGTTTCGAGAATTGCATATAGTAAAGACT
TTGAAACTCTCAAAGTTGATTTTCTTAGCAAGCTACCTGAAATGCTGAAAATGTTCGAAGATCGTTTATG
TCATAAAACATATTTAAATGGTGATCATGTAACCCATCCTGACTTCATGTTGTATGACGCTCTTGATGTT
GTTTTATACATGGACCCAATGTGCCTGGATGCGTTCCCAAAATTAGTTTGTTTTAAAAAACGTATTGAAG
CTATCCCACAAATTGATAAGTACTTGAAATCCAGCAAGTATATAGCATGGCCTTTGCAGGGCTGGCAAGC
CACGTTTGGTGGTGGCGACCATCCTCCAAAATCGGATCTGGAAGTTCTGTTCCAGGGGCCCCTGTCCAGC
GGTCTGGTTCCGCGTGGTTCCGGTACCGCGGCCCAGCCGGCCATGGCCCAGGGCGCGCTGGAAAAAGTCG
TCGCCATTTATGATTACACCAAAGATAAAGATGATGAACTGTCCTTCATGGAAGGTGCCATTATCTATGT
CATTAAAAAAAACGATGATGGTTGGTACGAAGGTGTTTGTAACCGTGTTACCGGTCTCTTTCCCGGTAAC
TATGTCGAATCCATTATGGCGGCCGCATA
[142 nt withheld, positions 2550-2691]
C
[98 nt withheld, positions 2693-2790]
AGTTTGTACTGGTGACGAAACTCAGTGTCTAGCTAGAGTGGC
[149 nt withheld, positions 2833-2981]
T
[41 nt withheld, positions 2983-3023]
T
[62 nt withheld, positions 3025-3086]
A
[35 nt withheld, positions 3088-3122]
CCTCCCTCAATCGGTTGAATGTCGCCCTTTTGTCTTTGGCGCTGGTAAACCATATGAA
[86 nt withheld, positions 3181-3266]
T
[54 nt withheld, positions 3268-3321]
CTAGCGCCGCCCTATACCTTGTCTGCCTCCCCGCGTTGCGTCGCGGTGCATGGAGCCGGGCCACCTCGAC
CTGAATGGAAGCCGGCGGCACCTCGCTAACGGATTCACCACTCCAAGAATTGGAGCCAATCAATTCTTGC
GGAGAACTGTGAATGCGCAAACCAACCCTTGGCAGAACATATCCATCGCGTCCGCCATCTCCAGCAGCCG
CACGCGGCGCATCTCGGGCAGCGTTGGGTCCTGGCCACGGGTGCGCATGATCGTGCTCCTGTCGTTGAGG
ACCCGGCTAGGCTGGCGGGGTTGCCTTACTGGTTAGCAGAATGAATCACCGATACGCGAGCGAACGTGAA
GCGACTGCTGCTGCAAAACGTCTGCGACCTGAGCAACAACATGAATGGTCTTCGGTTTCCGTGTTTCGTA
AAGTCTGGAAACGCGGAAGTCAGCGCCCTGCACCATTATGTTCCGGATCTGCATCGCAGGATGCTGCTGG
CTACCCTGTGGAACACCTACATCTGTATTAACGAAGCGCTGGCATTGACCCTGAGTGATTTTTCTCTGGT
CCCGCCGCATCCATACCGCCAGTTGTTTACCCTCACAACGTTCCAGTAACCGGGCATGTTCATCATCAGT
AACCCGTATCGTGAGCATCCTCTCTCGTTTCATCGGTATCATTACCCCCATGAACAGAAATCCCCCTTAC
ACGGAGGCATCAGTGACCAAACAGGAAAAAACCGCCCTTAACATGGCCCGCTTTATCAGAAGCCAGACAT
TAACGCTTCTGGAGAAACTCAACGAGCTGGACGCGGATGAACAGGCAGACATCTGTGAATCGCTTCACGA
CCACGCTGATGAGCTTTACCGCAGGATCCGCGAAATTGTAAGCGTTAATATTTTGTTAAAATTCGCGTTA
AATTTTTGTTAAATCAGCTCATTTTTTAACCAATAGGCCGAAATCGGCAAAATCCCTTATAAATCAAAAG
AATAGACCGAGATAGGGT
[37 nt withheld, positions 4320-4356]
AAAGAACGTGGACTCCAACGTCAAAGG
[49 nt withheld, positions 4384-4432]
T
[91 nt withheld, positions 4434-4524]
G
[124 nt withheld, positions 4526-4649]
CGCGGATCCTGCCTCGCGCGTTTCGGTGATGACGGTGAAAACCTCTGACACATGCAGCTCCCGGAGACGG
TCACAGCTTGTCTGTAAGCGGATGCCGGGAGCAGACAAGCCCGTCAGGGCGCGTCAGCGGGTGTTGGCGG
GTGTCGGGGCGCAGCCATGACCCAGTCACGTAGCGATAGCGGAGTGTATACTGGCTTAACTATGCGGCAT
CAGAGCAGATTGTACTGAGAGTGCACCATATGCGGTGTGAAATACCGCACAGATGCGTAAGGAGAAAATA
CCGCATCAGGCGCTCTTCCGCTTCCTCGCTCACTGACTCGCTGCGCTCGGTCGTTCGGCTGCGGCGAGCG
GTATCAGCTCACTCAAAGGCGGTAATACGGTTATCCACAGAATCAGGGGATAACGCAGGAAAGAACATGT
GAGCAAAAGGCCAGCAAAAGGCCAGGAACCGTAAAAAGGCCGCGTTGCTGGCGTTTTTCCATAGGCTCCG
CCCCCCTGACGAGCATCACAAAAATCGACGCTCAAGTCAGAGGTGGCGAAACCCGACAGGACTATAAAGA
TACCAGGGTTTCCCCCTGGAAGCTCCCTCGTGCGCTCTCCTGTTCCGACCCTGCCGCTTACCGGATACCT
GTCCGCCTTTCTCCCTTCGGGAAGCGTGGCGCTTTCTCATAGCTCACGCTGTAGGTATCTCAGTTCGGTG
TAGGTCGTTCGCTCCAAGCTGGGCTGTGTGCACGAACCCCCCGTTCAGCCCGACCGCTGCGCCTTATCCG
GTAACTATCGTCTTGAGTCCAACCCGGTAAGACACGACTTATCGCCACTGGCAGCAGCCACTGGTAACAG
GATTAGCAGAGCGAGGTATGTAGGCGGTGCTACAGAGTTCTTGAAGTGGTGGCCTAACTACGGCTACACT
AGAAGGACAGTATTTGGTATCTGCGCTCTGCTGAAGCCAGTTACCTTCGGAAAAAGAGTTGGTAGCTCTT
GATCCGGCAAACAAACCACCGCTGGTAGCGGTGGTTTTTTTGTTTGCAAGCAGCAGATTACGCGCAGAAA
AAAAGGATCTCAAGAAGATCCTTTGATCTTTTCTACGGGGTCTGACGCTCAGTGGAACGAAAACTCACGT
TAAGGGATTTTGGTCATGAGATTATCAAAAAGGATCTTCACCTAGATCCTTTTAAATTAAAAATGAAGTT
TTAAATCAATCTAAAGTATATATGAGTAAACTTGGTCTGACAGTTACCAATGCTTAATCAGTGAGGCACC
TATCTCAGCGATCTGTCTATTTCGTTCATCCATAGTTGCCTGACTCCCCGTCGTGTAGATAACTACGATA
CGGGAGGGCTTACCATCTGGCCCCAGTGCTGCAATGATACCGCGAGACCCACGCTCACCGGCTCCAGATT
TATCAGCAATAAACCAGCCAGCCGGAAGGGCCGAGCGCAGAAGTGGTCCTGCAACTTTATCCGCCTCCAT
CCAGTCTATTAATTGTTGCCGGGAAGCTAGAGTAAGTAGTTCGCCAGTTAATAGTTTGCGCAACGTTGTT
GCCATTGCTGCAGGCATCGTGGTGTCACGCTCGTCGTTTGGTATGGCTTCATTCAGCTCCGGTTCCCAAC
GATCAAGGCGAGTTACATGATCCCCCATATTGTGCAAAAAAGCGGTTAGCTCCTTCGGTCCTCCGATCGT
TGTCAGAAGTAAGTTGGCCGCAGTGTTATCACTCATGGTTATGGCAGCACTGCATAATTCTCTTACTGTC
ATGCCATCCGTAAGATGCTTTTCTGTGACTGGTGAGTACTCAACCAAGTCATTCTGAGAATAGTGTATGC
GGCGACCGAGTTGCTCTTGCCCGGCGTCAACACGGGATAATACCGCGCCACATAGCAGAACTTTAAAAGT
GCTCATCATTGGAAAACGTTCTTCGGGGCGAAAACTCTCAAGGATCTTACCGCTGTTGAGATCCAGTTCG
ATGTAACCCACTCGTGCACCCAACTGATCTTCAGCATCTTTTACTTTCACCAGCGTTTCTGGGTGAGCAA
AAACAGGAAGGCAAAATGCCGCAAAAAAGGGAATAAGGGCGACACGGAAATGTTGAATACTCATACTCTT
CCTTTTTCAATATTATTGAAGCATTTATCAGGGTTATTGTCTCATGAGCGGATACATATTTGAATGTATT
TAGAAAAATAAACAAATAGGGGTTCCGCGCACATTTCCCCGAAAAGTGCCACCTGACGTCTAAGAAACCA
TTATTATCATGACATTAACCTAT
