>Addgene plasmid #91380 | pHH0103_ABI1-2/2 | depositor partial sequence | sequence record 175868 | insert sequence
GGTACCGAATTCGGATCCGCGCGCTGGAAAAAGTCGTCGCCATTTATGATTACACCAAAGATAAAGATGA
TGAACTGTCCTTCATGGAAGGTGCCATTATCTATGTCATTAAAAAAAACGATGATGGTTGGTACGAAGGT
GTTTGTAACCGTGTTACCGGTCTCTTTCCCGGTAACTATGTCGAATCCATTATGGCGGCCGCTAGCTAAG
TCGACGAGCTC
